Addgene plasmid #138579: pGL4.24-Cd36-enhancer7
Purpose: Firefly luciferase enhancer reporter fused with 1.5~2 kb fragments of mouse Cd36 enhancers at Chr5:17918617_17920400
Depositing lab: Lora Hooper. Depositing organization: University of Texas Southwestern Medical Center. Publication: The intestinal microbiota programs diurnal rhythms in host metabolism through histone deacetylase 3. Kuang Z, Wang Y, Li Y, Ye C, Ruhn KA, Behrendt CL, Olson EN, Hooper LV. Science. 2019 Sep 27;365(6460):1428-1434. doi: 10.1126/science.aaw3134. PubMed 31604271.
Backbone
  Vector backbone: pGL4.24
  Backbone manufacturer: Promega
  Backbone size w/o insert (bp): 4411
  Total vector size (bp): 6174
  Vector type: Luciferase
Growth in bacteria
  Bacterial resistance: Ampicillin, 100 μg/mL
  Growth temperature: 37°C
  Growth strain: DH5alpha
  Copy number: High Copy
Gene/Insert
  Gene/Insert name: Cd36 Promoter
  Species: M. musculus (mouse)
  Insert size (bp): 1763
  GenBank ID: NC_000071.6
  Entrez Gene: Cd36 (a.k.a. FAT, GPIV, Scarb3)
  Promoter: Minimal promoter
  Cloning method: Restriction Enzyme; 5′ cloning site KpnI (unknown if destroyed); 3′ cloning site XhoI (unknown if destroyed)
  Sequencing primers: 5′ RVprimer3; 3′ TGGCTTTACCAACAGTACCGGA
Terms and licenses: Academic/Nonprofit Terms; Industry Terms: Not Available to Industry
How to cite: pGL4.24-Cd36-enhancer7 was a gift from Lora Hooper (Addgene plasmid # 138579 ; http://n2t.net/addgene:138579 ; RRID:Addgene_138579)
