[The description below was written by a language model from this plasmid's Addgene catalogue record and pLannotate feature annotations shown in this document.]
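Description:
pGL4.24-Cd36-enhancer7 is a firefly luciferase enhancer-reporter plasmid built on the Promega pGL4.24 backbone and intended for transient transfection into mammalian cells. It is maintained in E. coli through a high-copy ColE1/pUC-type origin and selected with ampicillin via the β-lactamase (AmpR) gene. The catalogue gives a total size of about 6.2 kb, which agrees closely with the sequenced record.

The payload is a roughly 1.8 kb fragment of mouse genomic DNA from chromosome 5, described as one of a series of candidate Cd36 enhancers, cloned between the KpnI and XhoI sites. Although the insert field is labelled "Cd36 Promoter", the stated purpose and the design indicate that the fragment is tested as an enhancer: it lies directly upstream of the backbone's minimal TATA-box promoter (minP), which has low basal activity by itself, so reporter output depends on regulatory activity contributed by the inserted sequence. minP drives the synthetic luc2 firefly luciferase fused at its C terminus to an hPEST degradation sequence. This destabilises the enzyme, so the signal follows changes in transcription more closely. The transcript is terminated by an SV40 poly(A) signal. Upstream of the insert, a synthetic poly(A) signal and an RNA polymerase II pause site reduce read-through transcription from the backbone and so lower background. The insert itself is not annotated in the feature table. The short TcR, large T antigen and ARG4 promoter fragments called by the annotation software are probably incidental sequence matches rather than functional elements.

The construct is used in luciferase assays to measure the enhancer activity of this Cd36-linked region, in the context of work on how the intestinal microbiota and histone deacetylase 3 shape diurnal metabolic gene expression.
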