Features (pLannotate 1.2.2; 12 found; start..end, strand, type, name):
      1..589     +  rep_origin     ori: high-copy-number ColE1/pMB1/pBR322/pUC origin of replication
    769..901     -  CDS            TcR (fragment): tetracycline efflux protein; tet; confers resistance to tetracycline
    917..985     +  CDS            large T antigen (fragment): large T antigen from SV40 (simian virus 40)
   1008..1129    +  polyA_signal   SV40 poly(A) signal: SV40 polyadenylation signal
   1181..1300    -  CDS            hPEST: PEST degradation sequence from mouse ornithine decarboxylase human codon-optimized
   1304..2953    -  CDS            luciferase: firefly luciferase synthetic luc2 version of the luciferase gene
   2986..3017    -  promoter       minP: minimal TATA-box promoter with low basal activity
   4618..4634    -  promoter       ARG4 promoter (fragment): S. cerevisiae ARG4
   4844..4935    -  misc_feature   pause site: RNA polymerase II transcriptional pause signal from the human α2 globin gene
   4949..4997    -  polyA_signal   poly(A) signal: synthetic polyadenylation signal
   5060..5101    +  promoter       AmpR promoter (fragment): bla
   5102..5962    +  CDS            AmpR: β-lactamase confers resistance to ampicillin, carbenicillin, and related antibiotics
>Addgene plasmid #138579 | pGL4.24-Cd36-enhancer7 | addgene full sequence | sequence record 306225 | Addgene NGS Result
TTGAGATCCTTTTTTTCTGCGCGTAATCTGCTGCTTGCAAACAAAAAAACCACCGCTACCAGCGGTGGTT
TGTTTGCCGGATCAAGAGCTACCAACTCTTTTTCCGAAGGTAACTGGCTTCAGCAGAGCGCAGATACCAA
ATACTGTTCTTCTAGTGTAGCCGTAGTTAGGCCACCACTTCAAGAACTCTGTAGCACCGCCTACATACCT
CGCTCTGCTAATCCTGTTACCAGTGGCTGCTGCCAGTGGCGATAAGTCGTGTCTTACCGGGTTGGACTCA
AGACGATAGTTACCGGATAAGGCGCAGCGGTCGGGCTGAACGGGGGGTTCGTGCACACAGCCCAGCTTGG
AGCGAACGACCTACACCGAACTGAGATACCTACAGCGTGAGCTATGAGAAAGCGCCACGCTTCCCGAAGG
GAGAAAGGCGGACAGGTATCCGGTAAGCGGCAGGGTCGGAACAGGAGAGCGCACGAGGGAGCTTCCAGGG
GGAAACGCCTGGTATCTTTATAGTCCTGTCGGGTTTCGCCACCTCTGACTTGAGCGTCGATTTTTGTGAT
GCTCGTCAGGGGGGCGGAGCCTATGGAAAAACGCCAGCAACGCGGCCTTTTTACGGTTCCTGGCCTTTTG
CTGGCCTTTTGCTCACATGTTCTTTCCTGCGTTATCCCCTGATTCTGTGGATAACCGTATTACCGCCTTT
GAGTGAGCTGATACCGCTCGCCGCAGCCGAACGACCGAGCGCAGCGAGTCAGTGAGCGAGGAAGCGGAAG
AGCGCTGCCGGCACCTGTCCTACGAGTTGCATGATAAAGAAGACAGTCATAAGTGCGGCGACGATAGTCA
TGCCCCGCGCCCACCGGAAGGAGCTGACTGGGTTGAAGGCTCTCAAGGGCATCGGTCGACGGATCCTTAT
CGATTTTACCACATTTGTAGAGGTTTTACTTGCTTTAAAAAACCTCCCACACCTCCCCCTGAACCTGAAA
CATAAAATGAATGCAATTGTTGTTGTTAACTTGTTTATTGCAGCTTATAATGGTTACAAATAAAGCAATA
GCATCACAAATTTCACAAATAAAGCATTTTTTTCACTGCATTCTAGTTGTGGTTTGTCCAAACTCATCAA
TGTATCTTATCATGTCTGCTCGAAGCGGCCGGCCGCCCCGACTCTAGAGTCGCGGCCTTAGACGTTGATC
CTGGCGCTGGCGCAAGCAGCAGGGTGTCTATCCATGCCGCTCTCCTGGGCGCAGCTCATGGGCAGGGTGC
CGGCGGCCTGCTCCTCCACCTCGGGAGGGAAGCCGTGAGAATTCACGGCGATCTTGCCGCCCTTCTTGGC
CTTAATGAGAATCTCGCGGATCTTGCGGGCGTCCAACTTGCCGGTCAGTCCTTTAGGCACCTCGTCCACG
AACACAACACCACCGCGCAGCTTCTTGGCGGTTGTAACCTGGCTGGCCACATAGTCCACGATCTCCTTCT
CGGTCATGGTTTTACCGTGTTCCAGCACGACGACTGCGGCGGGCAGCTCGCCGGCATCGTCGTCGGGCAG
GCCGGCGACCCCGGCGTCGAAGATGTTGGGGTGTTGCAGCAGGATGCTCTCCAGTTCGGCTGGGGCTACC
TGGTAGCCCTTGTATTTGATCAGGCTCTTCAGCCGGTCCACGATGAAGAAGTGCTCGTCCTCGTCCCAGT
AGGCGATGTCGCCGCTGTGCAGCCAGCCGTCCTTGTCGATGAGAGCGTTTGTAGCCTCGGGGTTGTTAAC
GTAGCCGCTCATGATCATGGGGCCACGGACGCACAGCTCGCCGCGCTGGTTCACACCCAGTGTCTTACCG
GTGTCCAAGTCCACCACCTTAGCCTCGAAGAAGGGCACCACCTTGCCTACTGCGCCAGGCTTGTCGTCCC
CTTCGGGGGTGATCAGAATGGCGCTGGTTGTTTCTGTCAGGCCGTAGCCCTGGCGGATGCCTGGTAGGTG
GAAGCGTTTGGCCACGGCCTCACCTACCTCCTTGCTGAGCGGCGCCCCGCCGCTGGCGATCTCGTGCAAG
TTGCTTAGGTCGTACTTGTCGATGAGAGTGCTCTTAGCGAAGAAGCTAAATAGTGTGGGCACCAGCAGGG
CAGATTGAATCTTATAGTCTTGCAAGCTGCGCAAGAATAGCTCCTCCTCGAAGCGGTACATGAGCACGAC
CCGAAAGCCGCAGATCAAGTAGCCCAGCGTGGTGAACATGCCGAAGCCGTGGTGAAATGGCACCACGCTG
AGGATAGCGGTGTCGGGGATGATCTGGTTGCCGAAGATGGGGTCGCGGGCATGACTGAATCGGACACAAG
CGGTGCGGTGCGGTAGGGCTACGCCCTTGGGCAATCCGGTACTGCCACTACTGTTCATGATCAGGGCGAT
GGTTTTGTCCCGGTCGAAGCTCTCGGGCACGAAGTCGTACTCGTTGAAGCCGGGTGGCAAATGGGAAGTC
ACGAAGGTGTACATGCTTTGGAAGCCCTGGTAGTCGGTCTTGCTATCCATGATGATGATCTTTTGTATGA
TCGGTAGCTTCTTTTGCACGTTGAGGATCTTTTGCAGCCCTTTCTTGCTCACGAATACGACGGTGGGCTG
GCTGATGCCCATGCTGTTCAGCAGCTCGCGCTCGTTGTAGATGTCGTTAGCTGGGGCCACAGCCACACCG
ATGAACAGGGCACCCAACACGGGCATGAAGAACTGCAAGCTATTCTCGCTGCACACCACGATCCGATGGT
TTGTATTCAGCCCATAGCGCTTCATAGCTTCTGCCAGCCGAACGCTCATCTCGAAGTACTCGGCGTAGGT
AATGTCCACCTCGATATGTGCGTCGGTAAAGGCGATGGTGCCGGGCACCAGGGCGTAGCGCTTCATGGCT
TTGTGCAGCTGCTCGCCGGCGGTCCCGTCTTCGAGTGGGTAGAATGGCGCTGGGCCCTTCTTAATGTTTT
TGGCATCTTCCATGGTGGCTTTACCAACAGTACCGGATTGCCAAGCTGGAAGTCGAGCTTCCATTATATA
CCCTCTAGTGTCTAAGCTTGGCCGCCGAGGCCAGATCTTGATATCCTCGAGGAAATTGGAAGGAAAATGA
GGTTTAATTGGAATTTTATATGCATTAGTGTATTTTTTATTTCAAAATTTTAGACAAATATTTTTGGTTT
TCAGTTAAGTACATTTACATTCAGATAGACCGAAGAATATTGGTTTACTATATAATTAGTTTTAGTAAAT
AGCATAATTGAGATTAAACACTAAATGGCAATGTATAAAGACTCCCCTCTCAGCTATGTAAGACATTTAC
CAGAAGAAAAAACAACCAATAATAACCTATTTATAAAAATAAGTATCTAAGATAATAAAACATTAGAACT
GTAGAAAAGAGAAGAAATTTACACATTTTAGGAATGAAATTGAATAAAGGTCATCAAATATTTTGAAATG
ACAGATGAATCAAACTCAGCATATTTGTGTCAAATGGAATGTGTTCATCAAACAGCATGAATCTCCGCAT
GAATCTCCGCATGATCTCGGGGGAAACAGGTATTTGCTTCCTCGCCCACATGGAATGAATCCAGGACCCT
CCAGTGTTCCTGACCATGGGTGTGTCTCCTGCTTAAGTCAAGGCTTCCTGTTTTAGAGACAGCTGTGGCC
TTTGCTTTCCATCTGTCAGGTAGGAAGTAAAAATTGTCCCTCAGGGACAGTTCTTGGACGATACACTTAA
CACTTCACCTATTTCCCACTGGCTATAATTTTGTTGCACAGCTCCTCTATCTACTGAAGAAACAAGTACA
CACATTCCTTTTGTGTTTCCCCTAGATAATCAGCTACTCCTTTAACACTGAAAGATAATTGCCTTTGGAA
AAAATCTGGGTTGAAGGTCAGTCAGAGTTCCTGATGTCTCGAAGACTTTTTTTAAAATTTTTTTTATTAG
GTATTTATTTCATTTACATTTCCAATGCTATCCCAAAAGTCCCACACACATTCTCCCACCCAATCCCTTA
CCCACCCACTCCCACTTCTTGGCCCTGGCGCTCCCCTGTACTGAGGCATATAAAGTTAACTTTTTTTTTT
GTCATCTTTAATAGTGATAGATTACATATATACCAAAAATTGTTTTTACCAAAAATAAATCTCTTTATGA
ATAATGATCAGCCAATGTTTGATTTATGTGCCTATCTTTTAGAACTATATACTCAGGATGATATAAAAAT
TTCTCAGCTCAAGAGAGTCACAGGTAGAAAAAGCCTATGAAGCCCACTCTGAGGAAAAGTCCAAAGTATG
AACCACTGACGGAGAGAAACTGAAGCCTCCACTCAGGCAGCAATGCCGTGAGGAGTGCAGCAGAGTCACA
GGTGCTGGGGCCTTCCAGTTTCCAAGGCTCCTTCCTTCCTGTTCTTACAAATCTGCAGACTCAAAGCTGG
AGAGAGAACAATTGGTAACGTACATGTCACACAAGACGAGAACCCAAGTCAACTCTCCAGATTCCAAGGT
TTTAAGAAAATCCAGGTGAAGGGCTAGAGAGACAGATAATTGCTCCTCTTGCAGAACTGAACTGAGTTCA
GTTCCCAACACTTACCTGAGGTGGCTTCCGACTACCTGTAACTCCGCTGGCATCTAACACCTCTGCTCTT
TTTTTTTTTTTTCAATTTAGCTATTTTTTTTAATTAGGTATTTTCCTCGTTTACATTTTCAATGCTATCC
CAAAGGTCCCCCATACCCACCCATCCCCCCCAATCCCCTACCCACCCACTCCCCCTTTTTGGCCCTGGCG
GTTCCCCTGTACTGGGGCATATAAAGTTTGCAAGTCCAATGGGCCTCTCTTTCCAGTGATGGCCGGTACC
GGCCAGTTAGGCCAGAGAAATGTTCTGGCACCTGCACTTGCACTGGGGACAGCCTATTTTGCTAGTTTGT
TTTGTTTCGTTTTGTTTTGATGGAGAGCGTATGTTAGTACTATCGATTCACACAAAAAACCAACACACAG
ATGTAATGAAAATAAAGATATTTTATTGCGGCCTGTCCAATACCTCCCGTACCTTAATATTACTTACTTA
TCCTTGAGAGACGTACTAGTAACCCTGATAAATGCTTCAATAATATTGAAAAAGGACGAGTATGAGCATC
CAACATTTTCGTGTCGCACTCATTCCCTTCTTTGCGGCATTTTGCTTGCCTGTTTTTGCACACCCCGAAA
CGCTGGTGAAAGTAAAAGATGCTGAAGATCAACTGGGTGCAAGAGTGGGCTATATCGAACTGGATCTCAA
TAGCGGCAAGATCCTTGAGTCTTTCCGCCCCGAAGAACGATTCCCGATGATGAGCACTTTCAAAGTACTG
CTATGTGGCGCGGTGTTGTCCCGTATAGACGCCGGGCAAGAGCAGCTTGGTCGCCGTATACACTACTCAC
AAAACGACTTGGTTGAGTACTCGCCGGTCACGGAAAAGCATCTTACGGATGGCATGACGGTAAGAGAATT
GTGTAGTGCTGCCATTACCATGAGCGACAACACCGCGGCCAACTTACTTCTGACAACGATCGGAGGCCCT
AAGGAGCTGACTGCATTTCTTCATAATATGGGTGATCATGTGACCCGGCTTGACCGCTGGGAACCAGAGT
TGAACGAAGCCATACCGAACGACGAGCGTGATACCACGATGCCAGTAGCAATGGCCACAACTCTTCGGAA
ACTACTCACTGGCGAACTTCTTACTCTAGCATCACGACAGCAGCTCATAGACTGGATGGAGGCGGACAAA
GTAGCAGGACCACTTCTTCGCTCGGCCCTCCCTGCTGGCTGGTTCATTGCTGACAAATCGGGGGCCGGTG
AACGCGGCTCTCGCGGCATCATTGCTGCGCTGGGGCCTGATGGTAAGCCCTCACGAATCGTAGTGATCTA
CACGACGGGGAGTCAGGCCACTATGGACGAACGAAATAGGCAGATCGCTGAGATCGGTGCCTCACTGATC
AAGCACTGGTAACCACTGCAGTGGTTTAGCATTTGCGGCCGCTGTCAGACCAAGTTTACTCATATATACT
TTAGATTGATTTAAAACTTCATTTTTAATTTAAAAGGATCTAGGTGAAGATCCTTTTTGATAATCTCATG
ACCAAAATCCCTTAACGTGAGTTTTCGTTCCACTGAGCGTCAGACCCCGTAGAAAAGATCAAAGGATCTT
C
