>Addgene plasmid #138579 | pGL4.24-Cd36-enhancer7 | depositor partial sequence | sequence record 267925 | insert
GAAATTGGAAGGAAAATGAGGTTTAATTGGAATTTTATATGCATTAGTGTATTTTTTATTTCAAAATTTT
AGACAAATATTTTTGGTTTTCAGTTAAGTACATTTACATTCAGATAGACCGAAGAATATTGGTTTACTAT
ATAATTAGTTTTAGTAAATAGCATAATTGAGATTAAACACTAAATGGCAATGTATAAAGACTCCCCTCTC
AGCTATGTAAGACATTTACCAGAAGAAAAAACAACCAATAATAACCTATTTATAAAAATAAGTATCTAAG
ATAATAAAACATTAGAACTGTAGAAAAGAGAAGAAATTTACACATTTTAGGAATGAAATTGAATAAAGGT
CATCAAATATTTTGAAATGACAGATGAATCAAACTCAGCATATTTGTGTCAAATGGAATGTGTTCATCAA
ACAGCATGAATCTCCGCATGAATCTCCGCATGATCTCGGGGGAAACAGGTATTTGCTTCCTCGCCCACAT
GGAATGAATCCAGGACCCTCCAGTGTTCCTGACCATGGGTGTGTCTCCTGCTTAAGTCAAGGCTTCCTGT
TTTAGAGACAGCTGTGGCCTTTGCTTTCCATCTGTCAGGTAGGAAGTAAAAATTGTCCCTCAGGGACAGT
TCTTGGACGATACACTTAACACTTCACCTATTTCCCACTGGCTATAATTTTGTTGCACAGCTCCTCTATC
TACTGAAGAAACAAGTACACACATTCCTTTTGTGTTTCCCCTAGATAATCAGCTACTCCTTTAACACTGA
AAGATAATTGCCTTTGGAAAAAATCTGGGTTGAAGGTCAGTCAGAGTTCCTGATGTCTCGAAGACTTTTT
TTAAAATTTTTTTTATTAGGTATTTATTTCATTTACATTTCCAATGCTATCCCAAAAGTCCCACACACAT
TCTCCCACCCAATCCCTTACCCACCCACTCCCACTTCTTGGCCCTGGCGCTCCCCTGTACTGAGGCATAT
AAAGTTAACTTTTTTTTTTGTCATCTTTAATAGTGATAGATTACATATATACCAAAAATTGTTTTTACCA
AAAATAAATCTCTTTATGAATAATGATCAGCCAATGTTTGATTTATGTGCCTATCTTTTAGAACTATATA
CTCAGGATGATATAAAAATTTCTCAGCTCAAGAGAGTCACAGGTAGAAAAAGCCTATGAAGCCCACTCTG
AGGAAAAGTCCAAAGTATGAACCACTGACGGAGAGAAACTGAAGCCTCCACTCAGGCAGCAATGCCGTGA
GGAGTGCAGCAGAGTCACAGGTGCTGGGGCCTTCCAGTTTCCAAGGCTCCTTCCTTCCTGTTCTTACAAA
TCTGCAGACTCAAAGCTGGAGAGAGAACAATTGGTAACGTACATGTCACACAAGACGAGAACCCAAGTCA
ACTCTCCAGATTCCAAGGTTTTAAGAAAATCCAGGTGAAGGGCTAGAGAGACAGATAATTGCTCCTCTTG
CAGAACTGAACTGAGTTCAGTTCCCAACACTTACCTGAGGTGGCTTCCGACTACCTGTAACTCCGCTGGC
ATCTAACACCTCTGCTCTTTTTTTTTTTTTTCAATTTAGCTATTTTTTTTAATTAGGTATTTTCCTCGTT
TACATTTTCAATGCTATCCCAAAGGTCCCCCATACCCACCCATCCCCCCCAATCCCCTACCCACCCACTC
CCCCTTTTTGGCCCTGGCGGTTCCCCTGTACTGGGGCATATAAAGTTTGCAAGTCCAATGGGCCTCTCTT
TCCAGTGATGGCC
